>Addgene plasmid #107922 | pMEL16 | addgene full sequence | sequence record 208534 | Addgene NGS Result
ACAGGCAACACGCAGATATAGGTGCGACGTGAACAGTGAGCTGTATGTGCGCAGCTCGCGTTGCATTTTC
GGAAGCGCTCGTTTTCGGAAACGCTTTGAAGTTCCTATTCCGAAGTTCCTATTCTCTAGAAAGTATAGGA
ACTTCAGAGCGCTTTTGAAAACCAAAAGCGCTCTGAAGACGCACTTTCAAAAAACCAAAAACGCACCGGA
CTGTAACGAGCTACTAAAATATTGCGAATACCGCTTCCACAAACATTGCTCAAAAGTATCTCTTTGCTAT
ATATCTCTGTGCTATATCCCTATATAACCTACCCATCCACCTTTCGCTCCTTGAACTTGCATCTAAACTC
GACCTCTACATTTTTTATGTTTATCTCTAGTATTACTCTTTAGACAAAAAAATTGTAGTAAGAACTATTC
ATAGAGTGAATCGAAAACAATACGAAAATGTAAACATTTCCTATACGTAGTATATAGAGACAAAATAGAA
GAAACCGTTCATAATTTTCTGACCAATGAAGAATCATCAACGCTATCACTTTCTGTTCACAAAGTATGCG
CAATCCACATCGGTATAGAATATAATCGGGGATGCCTTTATCTTGAAAAAATGCACCCGCAGCTTCGCTA
GTAATCAGTAAACGCGGGAAGTGGAGTCAGGCTTTTTTTATGGAAGAGAAAATAGACACCAAAGTAGCCT
TCTTCTAACCTTAACGGACCTACAGTGCAAAAAGTTATCAAGAGACTGCATTATAGAGCGCACAAAGGAG
AAAAAAAGTAATCTAAGATGCTTTGTTAGAAAAATAGCGCTCTCGGGATGCATTTTTGTAGAACAAAAAA
GAAGTATAGATTCTTTGTTGGTAAAATAGCGCTCTCGCGTTGCATTTCTGTTCTGTAAAAATGCAGCTCA
GATTCTTTGTTTGAAAAATTAGCGCTCTCGCGTTGCATTTTTGTTTTACAAAAATGAAGCACAGATTCTT
CGTTGGTAAAATAGCGCTTTCGCGTTGCATTTCTGTTCTGTAAAAATGCAGCTCAGATTCTTTGTTTGAA
AAATTAGCGCTCTCGCGTTGCATTTTTGTTCTACAAAATGAAGCACAGATGCTTCGTTCAGGTGGCACTT
TTCGGGGAAATGTGCGCGGAACCCCTATTTGTTTATTTTTCTAAATACATTCAAATATGTATCCGCTCAT
GAGACAATAACCCTGATAAATGCTTCAATAATATTGAAAAAGGAAGAGTATGAGTATTCAACATTTCCGT
GTCGCCCTTATTCCCTTTTTTGCGGCATTTTGCCTTCCTGTTTTTGCTCACCCAGAAACGCTGGTGAAAG
TAAAAGATGCTGAAGATCAGTTGGGTGCACGAGTGGGTTACATCGAACTGGATCTCAACAGCGGTAAGAT
CCTTGAGAGTTTTCGCCCCGAAGAACGTTTTCCAATGATGAGCACTTTTAAAGTTCTGCTATGTGGCGCG
GTATTATCCCGTATTGACGCCGGGCAAGAGCAACTCGGTCGCCGCATACACTATTCTCAGAATGACTTGG
TTGAGTACTCACCAGTCACAGAAAAGCATCTTACGGATGGCATGACAGTAAGAGAATTATGCAGTGCTGC
CATAACCATGAGTGATAACACTGCGGCCAACTTACTTCTGACAACGATCGGAGGACCGAAGGAGCTAACC
GCTTTTTTGCACAACATGGGGGATCATGTAACTCGCCTTGATCGTTGGGAACCGGAGCTGAATGAAGCCA
TACCAAACGACGAGCGTGACACCACGATGCCTGTAGCAATGGCAACAACGTTGCGCAAACTATTAACTGG
CGAACTACTTACTCTAGCTTCCCGGCAACAATTAATAGACTGGATGGAGGCGGATAAAGTTGCAGGACCA
CTTCTGCGCTCGGCCCTTCCGGCTGGCTGGTTTATTGCTGATAAATCTGGAGCCGGTGAGCGTGGGTCTC
GCGGTATCATTGCAGCACTGGGGCCAGATGGTAAGCCCTCCCGTATCGTAGTTATCTACACGACGGGGAG
TCAGGCAACTATGGATGAACGAAATAGACAGATCGCTGAGATAGGTGCCTCACTGATTAAGCATTGGTAA
CTGTCAGACCAAGTTTACTCATATATACTTTAGATTGATTTAAAACTTCATTTTTAATTTAAAAGGATCT
AGGTGAAGATCCTTTTTGATAATCTCATGACCAAAATCCCTTAACGTGAGTTTTCGTTCCACTGAGCGTC
AGACCCCGTAGAAAAGATCAAAGGATCTTCTTGAGATCCTTTTTTTCTGCGCGTAATCTGCTGCTTGCAA
ACAAAAAAACCACCGCTACCAGCGGTGGTTTGTTTGCCGGATCAAGAGCTACCAACTCTTTTTCCGAAGG
TAACTGGCTTCAGCAGAGCGCAGATACCAAATACTGTTCTTCTAGTGTAGCCGTAGTTAGGCCACCACTT
CAAGAACTCTGTAGCACCGCCTACATACCTCGCTCTGCTAATCCTGTTACCAGTGGCTGCTGCCAGTGGC
GATAAGTCGTGTCTTACCGGGTTGGACTCAAGACGATAGTTACCGGATAAGGCGCAGCGGTCGGGCTGAA
CGGGGGGTTCGTGCACACAGCCCAGCTTGGAGCGAACGACCTACACCGAACTGAGATACCTACAGCGTGA
GCTATGAGAAAGCGCCACGCTTCCCGAAGGGAGAAAGGCGGACAGGTATCCGGTAAGCGGCAGGGTCGGA
ACAGGAGAGCGCACGAGGGAGCTTCCAGGGGGAAACGCCTGGTATCTTTATAGTCCTGTCGGGTTTCGCC
ACCTCTGACTTGAGCGTCGATTTTTGTGATGCTCGTCAGGGGGGCGGAGCCTATGGAAAAACGCCAGCAA
CGCGGCCTTTTTACGGTTCCTGGCCTTTTGCTGGCCTTTTGCTCACATGTTCTTTCCTGCGTTATCCCCT
GATTCTGTGGATAACCGTATTACCGCCTTTGAGTGAGCTGATACCGCTCGCCGCAGCCGAACGACCGAGC
GCAGCGAGTCAGTGAGCGAGGAAGCGGAAGAGCGCCCAATACGCAAACCGCCTCTCCCCGCGCGTTGGCC
GATTCATTAATGCAGCTGGCACGACAGGTTTCCCGACTGGAAAGCGGGCAGTGAGCGCAACGCAATTAAT
GTGAGTTAGCTCACTCATTAGGCACCCCAGGCTTTACACTTTATGCTTCCGGCTCGTATGTTGTGTGGAA
TTGTGAGCGGATAACAATTTCACACAGGAAACAGCTATGACCATGATTACGCCAAGCGCGCGATTAACCC
TCACTAAAGGGAACAAAAGCTGGAGCTTCTTTGAAAAGATAATGTATGATTATGCTTTCACTCATATTTA
TACAGAAACTTGATGTTTTCTTTCGAGTATATACAAGGTGATTACATGTACGTTTGAAGTACAACTCTAG
ATTTTGTAGTGCCCTCTTGGGCTAGCGGTAAAGGTGCGCATTTTTTCACACCCTACAATGTTCTGTTCAA
AAGATTTTGGTCAAACGCTGTAGAAGTGAAAGTTGGTGCGCATGTTTCGGCGTTCGAAACTTCTCCGCAG
TGAAAGATAAATGATCGATACGTTCTCTATGGAGGAGTTTTAGAGCTAGAAATAGCAAGTTAAAATAAGG
CTAGTCCGTTATCAACTTGAAAAAGTGGCACCGAGTCGGTGGTGCTTTTTTTGTTTTTTATGTCTTCGAG
TCATGTAATTAGTTATGTCACGCTTACGTTCACGCCCTCCCCCCACATCCGCTCTAACCGAAAAGGAAGG
AGTTAGACAACCTGAAGTCTAGGTCCCTATTTATTTTTTTATAGTTATGTTAGTATTAAGAACGTTATTT
ATATTTCAAATTTTTCTTTTTTTTCTGTACAGACGCGTGTACGCATGTAACATTATACTGAAAACCTTGC
TTGAGAAGGTTTTGGGACGCTCGAAGGCTTTAATTTGCGGCCGGTACCCAATTCGCCCTATAGTGAGTCG
TATTACGCGCGCTCACTGGCCGTCGTTTTACAACGTCGTGACTGGGAAAACCCTGGCGTTACCCAACTTA
ATCGCCTTGCAGCACATCCCCCTTTCGCCAGCTGGCGTAATAGCGAAGAGGCCCGCACCGATCGCCCTTC
CCAACAGTTGCGCAGCCTGAATGGCGAATGG
[124 nt withheld, positions 4162-4285]
C
[91 nt withheld, positions 4287-4377]
AGGGTGATGGTTCACGTAGTGGGCCGTTGAACATTCTTAGGCTGGTCGAATCATTTAGACACGGGCATCG
TCCTCTCGAAAGGTGCATCTGTGCGGTATTTCACACCGCATAGATCCGTCGAGTTCAAGAGAAAAAAAAA
GAAAAAGCAAAAAGAAAAAAGGAAAGCGCGCCTCGTTCAGAATGACACGTATAGAATGATGCATTACCTT
GTCATCTTCAGTATCATACTGTTCGTATACATACTTACTGACATTCATAGGTATACATATATACACATGT
ATATATATCGTATGCTGCAGCTTTAAATAATCGGTGTCACTACATAAGAACACCTTTGGTGGAGGGAACA
TCGTTGGTACCATTGGGCGAGGTGGCTTCTCTTATGGCAACCGCAAGAGCCTTGAACGCACTCTCACTAC
GGTGATGATCATTCTTGCCTCGCAGACAATCAACGTGGAGGGTAATTCTGCTAGCCTCTGCAAAGCTTTC
AAGAAAATGCGGGATCATCTCGCAAGAGAGATCTCCTACTTTCTCCCTTTGCAAACCAAGTTCGACAACT
GCGTACGGCCTGTTCGAAAGATCTACCACCGCTCTGGAAAGTGCCTCATCCAAAGGCGCAAATCCTGATC
CAAACCTTTTTACTCCACGCACGGCCCCTAGGGCCTCTTTAAAAGCTTGACCGAGAGCAATCCCGCAGTC
TTCAGTGGTGTGATGGTCGTCTATGTGTAAGTCACCAATGCACTCAACGATTAGCGACCAGCCGGAATGC
TTGGCCAGAGCATGTATCATATGGTCCAGAAACCCTATACCTGTGTGGACGTTAATCACTTGCGATTGTG
TGGCCTGTTCTGCTACTGCTTCTGCCTCTTTTTCTGGGAAGATCGAGTGCTCTATCGCTAGGGGACCACC
CTTTAAAGAGATCGCAATCTGAATCTTGGTTTCATTTGTAATACGCTTTACTAGGGCTTTCTGCTCTGTC
ATCTTTGCCTTCGTTTATCTTGCCTGCTCATTTTTTAGTATATTCTTCGAAGAAATCACATTACTTTATA
TAATGTATAATTCATTATGTGATAATGCCAATCGCTAAGAAAAAAAAAGAGTCATCCGCTAGGTGGAAAA
AAAAAATGAAAATCATTACCGAGGCATAAAAAAATATAGAGTGTACTAGAGGAGGCCAAGAGTAATAGAA
AAAGAAAATTGCGGGAAAGGACTGTGTTATGACTTCCCTGACTAATGCCGTGTTCAAACGATACCTGGCA
GTGACTCCTAGCGCTCACCAAGCTCTTAAAACGGGAATTTATGGTGCACTCTCAGTACAATCTGCTCTGA
TGCCGCAGTGCCTATTGATGATCTGGCGGAATGTCTGCCGTGCCATAGCCATGCCTTCACATATAGT
Features (pLannotate 1.2.2; 20 found; start..end, strand, type, name):
    126..1108    +  rep_origin     2μ ori: yeast 2μ plasmid origin of replication
   1135..1239    +  promoter       AmpR promoter: bla
   1240..2100    +  CDS            AmpR: β-lactamase; bla; confers resistance to ampicillin, carbenicillin, and related antibiotics
   2271..2859    +  rep_origin     ori: high-copy-number ColE1/pMB1/pBR322/pUC origin of replication
   3042..3134    +  CDS            lacI (fragment): lac repressor; lacI; The lac repressor binds to the lac operator to inhibit transcription in E. coli. This inhibition can be relieved by adding lactose or isopropyl-β-D-thiogalactopyranoside (IPTG).
   3147..3168    +  protein_bind   CAP binding site: CAP binding activates transcription in the presence of cAMP. E. coli catabolite activator protein
   3183..3213    +  promoter       lac promoter: promoter for the E. coli lac operon
   3221..3237    +  protein_bind   lac operator: The lac repressor binds to the lac operator to inhibit transcription in E. coli. This inhibition can be relieved by adding lactose or isopropyl-β-D-thiogalactopyranoside (IPTG). lac repressor encoded by lacI
   3283..3300    +  promoter       T3 promoter (fragment): promoter for bacteriophage T3 RNA polymerase
   3318..3586    +  promoter       SNR52 promoter: promoter for the S. cerevisiae small nucleolar RNA gene SNR52
   3607..3681    +  misc_RNA       gRNA scaffold: guide RNA scaffold for the Streptococcus pyogenes CRISPR/Cas9 system
   3686..3705    +  terminator     SUP4 terminator: transcription terminator for the S. cerevisiae SUP4 tRNA gene
   3757..3946    +  terminator     CYC1 terminator: S. cerevisiae CYC1; transcription terminator for CYC1
   3977..3995    -  promoter       T7 promoter: promoter for bacteriophage T7 RNA polymerase
   4003..4158    +  CDS            lacZα (fragment): LacZα fragment of β-galactosidase; lacZ fragment
   4162..4402    +  rep_origin     f1 ori (fragment) (sequence partly withheld): f1 bacteriophage origin of replication; arrow indicates direction of (+) strand synthesis
   4462..4489    -  misc_feature   bom (fragment): basis of mobility region from pBR322
   4697..5359    -  CDS            HIS3: imidazoleglycerol-phosphate dehydratase, required for histidine biosynthesis; S. cerevisiae HIS3; yeast auxotrophic marker
   5360..5546    -  promoter       HIS3 promoter: S. cerevisiae HIS3
   5677..5714    -  misc_feature   bom (fragment): basis of mobility region from pBR322
