[The description below was written by a language model from this plasmid's Addgene catalogue record and pLannotate feature annotations shown in this document.]
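Description:
pMEL16 is a yeast/E. coli shuttle vector for expressing a Cas9-programming guide RNA in Saccharomyces cerevisiae. It is derived from the p426-SNR52p-gRNA.CAN1.Y-SUP4t backbone and is about 5.8 kb. In E. coli it replicates from a high-copy ColE1/pUC-type origin and is selected through the β-lactamase gene (ampicillin resistance) under its own promoter. In yeast it is maintained episomally at high copy through the 2μ origin and is selected by histidine prototrophy, provided by the S. cerevisiae HIS3 gene with its native promoter. The remaining annotations are leftovers from the parental cloning vector with no evident role in the plasmid's function: lac promoter/operator elements, lacI and lacZα fragments, T3 and T7 promoters, a partial f1 origin and bom fragments.

The functional payload is a compact guide RNA cassette. The SNR52 small nucleolar RNA promoter, an RNA polymerase III promoter, drives a 20-nt spacer fused to the Streptococcus pyogenes gRNA scaffold, and transcription stops at the SUP4 tRNA terminator, with a CYC1 terminator lying further downstream. The spacer in the deposited plasmid is the CAN1.Y guide, which targets the yeast CAN1 locus. The plasmid carries no Cas9 gene, so the nuclease must come from the host strain or from another construct. According to the record, the vector is designed for cloning and expressing new spacers, with Gibson assembly listed as the cloning method, so the CAN1.Y sequence can be treated as a placeholder to be exchanged for a guide against a locus of interest. The associated publication concerns the simultaneous introduction of multiple genetic modifications in S. cerevisiae, where a HIS3-marked guide plasmid could be combined with plasmids carrying other markers.
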