Addgene plasmid #107922: pMEL16
Purpose: HIS3 based Yeast/E.coli shuttle vector designed to clone and express Cas9 programming spacer
Depositing lab: Jean-Marc Daran. Depositing organization: Delft University of Technology. Publication: CRISPR/Cas9: a molecular Swiss army knife for simultaneous introduction of multiple genetic modifications in Saccharomyces cerevisiae. Mans R, van Rossum HM, Wijsman M, Backx A, Kuijpers NG, van den Broek M, Daran-Lapujade P, Pronk JT, van Maris AJ, Daran JM. FEMS Yeast Res. 2015 Mar;15(2). pii: fov004. doi: 10.1093/femsyr/fov004. Epub 2015 Mar 4. PubMed 25743786.
Backbone
  Vector backbone: p426-SNR52p-gRNA.CAN1.Y-SUP4t
  Backbone manufacturer: George Church (Addgene plasmid # 43803)
  Backbone size w/o insert (bp): 5775
  Vector type: Yeast Expression, CRISPR
  Selectable markers: HIS3
Growth in bacteria
  Bacterial resistance: Ampicillin, 100 μg/mL
  Growth temperature: 37°C
  Growth strain: DH5alpha
  Copy number: High Copy
Gene/Insert
  Gene/Insert name: gRNA-CAN1.Y
  gRNA/shRNA sequence: GATACGTTCTCTATGGAGGA
  Species: S. cerevisiae (budding yeast)
  Insert size (bp): 20
  Cloning method: Gibson Cloning
Terms and licenses: Academic/Nonprofit Terms; Industry Terms: Not Available to Industry
How to cite: pMEL16 was a gift from Jean-Marc Daran (Addgene plasmid # 107922 ; http://n2t.net/addgene:107922 ; RRID:Addgene_107922)
